>Addgene plasmid #57153 | mPA-GFP-Paxillin-22 | addgene partial sequence | sequence record 152463 | EGFP-N 5'-CGTCGCCGTCCAGCTCGACCAG-3'
TCCTCGCCCTTGCTCACCATGGTGGCGACCGGTGGATCCCGGGCCCGCGGTACCGTCGACTGCAGAATTC
GAAGCTTGAGCTCGAGACAGAAGAGTTTGAGAAAGCAGTTCTGACAGTAGGGCTTGTCGTTCTGTTCTTT
GAAGGTTCCTTTGTTGAGCTGCTTGAGGCAGAAGGCACAGACAAAGTGTTCGGGGTGAAATTTCTTGCCC
ATGGCAGTGATGCAGCGTCCCGTGATGGGCTTCTGGCAGCCAGAGCACAGCGAGCCGCGGCGCTCGTGGT
AATGCACCTCGCAGTAGGGCTGCCCGTCGTGCTCGAAGAAGCTGCCGTTGATGAACGGTGTGAAACATTC
CCGACAGACAAAGCACTCAGGGTGCCACAGGGTGTTTAAGGCAGAAATGTAATTTTCCAGGATAGCCCGG
GCACAGCCTCCACACTTGGGAGCAAACATGTCAAAGTAGTCCTTGCGGCAATAGGCTTTGCCATCCTTCT
CATGAAATCCTTCAGGTCCAAAGAAAACTCCACACTGGGCACAGAAAAAGTGTTCAGGGTGCCACGTCCT
GTCCAAAGCCGTCACCACTTTATCAAGGATTGGCCCATTGCAGTAGTAGCAGCGAGGAGAGAAGAGGTTG
TGATAGTCCTTCTCACAGTAGGGCTGCCCATCCCGCTCAAAGAAGTTCCGTGATCCAATCTCCTCCTGGC
AGTGGGTGCAGACGAAGTGCTCAGGGTGCCAGGTCTTCCCCATGGCTGTAACTACCTGCCCAGCAATCGG
CTTCTTGCAGGCTCCGCACACACCCTTGGCGACCGTCGCTACCC
