[The description below was written by a language model from this plasmid's Addgene catalogue record.]
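Description:
mPA-GFP-Paxillin-22 is a mammalian expression plasmid built on the mPA-GFP backbone (about 4.75 kb without insert) that encodes chicken (Gallus gallus) paxillin fused to monomeric photoactivatable GFP. Expression of the fusion is driven by the CMV promoter, a strong constitutive promoter in most mammalian cell lines. The listing of an SV40 polyA reverse sequencing primer suggests an SV40 polyadenylation signal downstream of the open reading frame. According to the record, the mPA-GFP tag lies at the C-terminal end of the paxillin insert. The "22" in the name may refer to a linker length, but the record does not explain it, and the cloning method is listed as unknown. The plasmid is maintained at high copy number in E. coli under kanamycin selection. It also carries a neomycin resistance marker, so stably transfected mammalian cells can be selected with G418. No feature table was provided, so the origin of replication and other backbone elements are not documented here.

Paxillin is an adaptor protein of focal adhesions, and the fusion is intended as a marker for these structures. PA-GFP is only weakly fluorescent under 488 nm-type excitation until it is irradiated with violet light. The record gives excitation/emission values of 400/515 nm and 504/517 nm, which correspond to the two spectral states before and after photoactivation. Because defined subsets of molecules can be switched on, the construct suits pulse-chase tracking of paxillin dynamics. It is also suited to single-molecule localization methods such as PALM, consistent with the associated publication on dual-color superresolution imaging of adhesion complexes.
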