Addgene plasmid #57153: mPA-GFP-Paxillin-22
Purpose: Localization: Focal Adhesions, Excitation: 400 / 504, Emission: 515 / 517
Depositing lab: Michael Davidson. Depositing organization: Florida State University, Tallahassee. Publication: Dual-color superresolution imaging of genetically expressed probes within individual adhesion complexes. Shroff H, Galbraith CG, Galbraith JA, White H, Gillette J, Olenych S, Davidson MW, Betzig E. Proc Natl Acad Sci U S A. 2007 Dec 18;104(51):20308-13. Epub 2007 Dec 12. 10.1073/pnas.0710517105 PubMed 18077327.
Backbone
  Vector backbone: mPA-GFP
  Backbone size w/o insert (bp): 4750
  Vector type: Mammalian Expression
  Selectable markers: Neomycin (select with G418)
Growth in bacteria
  Bacterial resistance: Kanamycin, 50 μg/mL
  Growth temperature: 37°C
  Growth strain: DH5alpha
  Copy number: High Copy
Gene/Insert
  Gene/Insert name: Paxillin (alt name: NM_204984.1)
  Species: G. gallus (chicken)
  Promoter: CMV
  Tag / fusion protein: mPA-GFP (C terminal on insert)
  Cloning method: Unknown
  Sequencing primers: 5′ CMV-F; 3′ SV40pA-R
Terms and licenses: Academic/Nonprofit Terms; Industry Terms
Depositor comments: . Excitation = 400 / 504; Emission = 515 / 517
How to cite: mPA-GFP-Paxillin-22 was a gift from Michael Davidson (Addgene plasmid # 57153 ; http://n2t.net/addgene:57153 ; RRID:Addgene_57153)
